>Addgene plasmid #29277 | pEMS1612 | addgene partial sequence | sequence record 39123 | pEMS1307-fwd 5'-ccgcacgtctaagaaaccat-3'
AAATAGGCGTATCACGAGGCCCTTTCGTCTTCAAGAATTAATTCCGATCATATTCAATAACCCTTAATGA
ATTCGAGCTCCTAGGCCGGCCGTGTGTTGCCACCGGATGAAAGGTGGAGGAGGCAGAAACCTAAACAAGT
GAATTCAATTACATCTGAAAAAGATTAGGCTAAATTAGGATTCATTCCTTGGGCCAGTTCCAGGAAATAT
TTGTGAAAAGTTGGTTGAAAGAATACTACCATCTAAACCCTAATTTTGCTATTACGTAAAAGCCCCGATT
CCTTTGCAGTAAAACATTAGAAAATGTTTTCCTCATTTTGTTTTTGCTACTGGTGTGTGACCTCTTAATT
TAATTTTGGTTTTTGCTCATATAAATCAATGGCCGTGGAAACTTTTTCCTGTGGTGCAGCAAAGACAGGG
GAAAAGTAGAACATCAGTAATTATATTTTAGGCACTTAATTTATTTAATGAGCAGTTATCAAGCACCCTT
AATGGTTCCAGCCATAAACTATAGGATATCATCGGCCGGCGCTATTAACTCCCGGGGCCTCCTGCGGCGG
CGAGGCGGTGGCACGGCTCCTCCCGCTCCCTCGGCCTCCAGGTTCAATAAGGATTACATCATGGAGCAAG
TATGCGGGGCAGCCTGAGAATCAAAGCCGTCAGCACCGGCGGCTGGTTAACTGTACTGTTGCTGAAACAC
ATCCTTCCCACCCCCTCCCCGCGCCCCTCTCCCTGCCCCGGCCCTCTGCTTTTCGTACCATTAAGGATAG
CATTA
