>Addgene plasmid #29277 | pEMS1612 | addgene partial sequence | sequence record 40346 | chim-int-F 5'-TCTTACTGACATCCACTTTGCC-3'
ATTCTTCAAAAGGTATAGGAACTTCCGCCACCATGGCGGATCCCGTCGTTTTACAACGTCGTGACTGGGA
AAACCCTGGCGTTACCCAACTTAATCGCCTTGCAGCACATCCCCCTTTCGCCAGCTGGCGTAATAGCGAA
GAGGCCCGCACCGATCGCCCTTCCCAACAGTTGCGCAGCCTGAATGGCGAATGGCGCTTTGCCTGGTTTC
CGGCACCAGAAGCGGTGCCGGAAAGCTGGCTGGAGTGCGATCTTCCTGAGGCCGATACTGTCGTCGTCCC
CTCAAACTGGCAGATGCACGGTTACGATGCGCCCATCTACACCAACGTAACCTATCCCATTACGGTCAAT
CCGCCGTTTGTTCCCACGGAGAATCCGACGGGTTGTTACTCGCTCACATTTAATGTTGATGAAAGCTGGC
TACAGGAAGGCCAGACGCGAATTATTTTTGATGGCGTTAACTCGGCGTTTCATCTGTGGTGCAACGGGCG
CTGGGTCGGTTACGGCCAGGACAGTCGTTTGCCGTCTGAATTTGACCTGAGCGCATTTTTACGCGCCGGA
GAAAACCGCCTCGCGGTGATGGTGCTGCGTTGGAGTGACGGCAGTTATCTGGAAGATCAGGATATGTGGC
GGATGAGCGGCATTTTCCGTGACGTCTCG
