[The description below was written by a language model from this plasmid's Addgene catalogue record.]
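Description:
pEMS1612 is a Pleiades Promoter Project plasmid that carries the human MiniPromoter Ple140, a roughly 4.4 kb assembly of regulatory sequence derived from the NR2E1 locus (the orphan nuclear receptor also known as TLX or TLL). The MiniPromoter was inserted by restriction cloning at an MluI site into the pEMS1313 backbone, which is itself large at about 18.8 kb. In this backbone the promoter sits upstream of an intron-lacZ-NLS reporter, so Ple140 drives a β-galactosidase that is directed to the nucleus. The intron is a common way to improve transgene expression, and nuclear localisation concentrates the staining so that individual expressing cells are easier to identify. The plasmid is a high-copy construct maintained in E. coli under ampicillin selection. The record has no feature table, so the replication origin, polyadenylation signal and any other elements that account for the backbone's size are not stated.

The construct belongs to a toolbox of compact human promoters designed to give selective, region- or cell-type-restricted expression in the brain, and its role is to report the expression pattern conferred by the NR2E1-derived elements. The record refers to the associated publications for that pattern but does not describe it, nor does it state how the construct is delivered into the host. The repository's sequencing differs from the depositor's full sequence by a six-nucleotide deletion near the start of the plasmid numbering, which is not known to affect function.
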