Addgene plasmid #29277: pEMS1612
Purpose: Pleiades (Ple) MiniPromoter expression pattern described in Portales-Casamar et al., PNAS, 2010 (PMID: 20807748) and de Leeuw et al., MTM, 2014 (PMID: 24761428).
Depositing lab: Elizabeth Simpson. Depositing organization: University of British Columbia. Publication: A regulatory toolbox of MiniPromoters to drive selective expression in the brain. Portales-Casamar E, Swanson DJ, Liu L, de Leeuw CN, Banks KG, Ho Sui SJ, Fulton DL, Ali J, Amirabbasi M, Arenillas DJ, Babyak N, Black SF, Bonaguro RJ, Brauer E, Candido TR, Castellarin M, Chen J, Chen Y, Cheng JC, Chopra V, Docking TR, Dreolini L, D'Souza CA, Flynn EK, Glenn R, Hatakka K, Hearty TG, Imanian B, Jiang S, Khorasan-zadeh S, Komljenovic I, Laprise S, Liao NY, Lim JS, Lithwick S, Liu F, Liu J, Lu M, McConechy M, McLeod AJ, Milisavljevic M, Mis J, O'Connor K, Palma B, Palmquist DL, Schmouth JF, Swanson MI, Tam B, Ticoll A, Turner JL, Varhol R, Vermeulen J, Watkins RF, Wilson G, Wong BK, Wong SH, Wong TY, Yang GS, Ypsilanti AR, Jones SJ, Holt RA, Goldowitz D, Wasserman WW, Simpson EM. Proc Natl Acad Sci U S A. 2010 Sep 21. 107(38):16589-94. 10.1073/pnas.1009158107 PubMed 20807748.
Backbone
  Vector backbone: pEMS1313
  Backbone size w/o insert (bp): 18843
  Vector type: Pleiades Promoter Project [sic, Pleaides Plieades]
Growth in bacteria
  Bacterial resistance: Ampicillin, 100 μg/mL
  Growth temperature: 37°C
  Growth strain: DH5alpha
  Growth instructions: DH10B
  Copy number: High Copy
Gene/Insert
  Gene/Insert name: Ple140 (alt names: NR2E1; Orphan nuclear receptor NR2E1)
  Species: H. sapiens (human)
  Insert size (bp): 4379
  Entrez Gene: NR2E1 (a.k.a. TLL, TLX, XTLL)
  Tag / fusion protein: Intron-LacZ-NLS (C terminal on backbone)
  Cloning method: Restriction Enzyme; 5′ cloning site MluI (unknown if destroyed); 3′ cloning site MluI (unknown if destroyed)
  Sequencing primers: 5′ Unknown
Terms and licenses: Academic/Nonprofit Terms; Industry Terms
Depositor comments: Please note that Addgene's sequencing results differ from the full sequence information provided by the depositing laboratory by a 6 nucleotide deletion at bp#139-144. This deletion is not known to affect the function of the plasmid.
How to cite: pEMS1612 was a gift from Elizabeth Simpson (Addgene plasmid # 29277 ; http://n2t.net/addgene:29277 ; RRID:Addgene_29277)
